Addgene plasmid #123562: pMK-FLARE16-S aadA-GFP
Purpose: MoChlo kit
Depositing lab: Scott Lenaghan & C. Neal Stewart. Depositing organization: University of Tennessee Institute of Agriculture. Publication: MoChlo: A versatile modular cloning toolbox for chloroplast biotechnology. Occhialini A, Piatek A, Pfotenhauer AC, Frazier TP, Stewart CN, Lenaghan S. Plant Physiol. 2019 Jan 24. pii: pp.18.01220. doi: 10.1104/pp.18.01220. PubMed 30679266.
Backbone
  Vector backbone: pMK-T
  Vector type: Synthetic Biology
Growth in bacteria
  Bacterial resistance: Kanamycin, 50 μg/mL
  Growth temperature: 37°C
  Growth strain: Top10
  Copy number: High Copy
Gene/Insert
  Gene/Insert name: FLARE16-S aadA-GFP
  Species: Synthetic
  Cloning method: Restriction Enzyme; 5′ cloning site Unknown (unknown if destroyed)
Terms and licenses: Academic/Nonprofit Terms; Industry Terms: Not Available to Industry
Depositor comments: All inserts have been produced by gene synthesis and cloned in the indicated backbone vector. This insert is a coding sequence designed for Golden-Gate cloning. The Original Material was developed in the performance of research that was funded by Grant Nos. ARPA-E: DE-AR000660 & DARPA: D17AC00016.
How to cite: pMK-FLARE16-S aadA-GFP was a gift from Scott Lenaghan & C. Neal Stewart (Addgene plasmid # 123562 ; http://n2t.net/addgene:123562 ; RRID:Addgene_123562)
