[The description below was written by a language model from this plasmid's Addgene catalogue record and pLannotate feature annotations shown in this document.]
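Description:
pMK-FLARE16-S aadA-GFP is a small (about 3.9 kb) synthetic-biology part plasmid from the MoChlo kit, a modular cloning toolbox for chloroplast biotechnology. It is built on the pMK-T gene-synthesis backbone and is propagated in E. coli as a high-copy plasmid through a ColE1/pUC-type origin. Selection is with kanamycin, conferred by a NeoR/KanR aminoglycoside phosphotransferase gene annotated downstream of an AmpR (bla) promoter. The feature table also picks up short backbone remnants (fragments of an M13 origin, lacZα, lacI and an RSF origin) and a T7 promoter upstream of the insert. These appear to be vector leftovers rather than functional parts of the payload.

The insert, FLARE16-S, is a synthetic coding sequence made by gene synthesis. It consists of aadA (aminoglycoside adenylyltransferase, conferring spectinomycin and streptomycin resistance) followed on the same strand by an Aequorea victoria-derived GFP. The name and the close spacing of the two annotated reading frames suggest an aadA-GFP fusion, giving a single protein that combines antibiotic selection with a fluorescent readout, although the record does not describe the junction. The depositor describes the insert as a coding-sequence part designed for Golden Gate cloning, so it carries no chloroplast promoter, 5′ UTR or terminator of its own. It is meant to be assembled with such regulatory modules from the kit into transcription units and plastid transformation vectors. The specific type IIS enzyme sites and overhangs are not stated in the record. In that setting it would serve as a combined selectable and visual marker for tracking transformants.
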