Features (pLannotate 1.2.2; 10 found; start..end, strand, type, name):
      3..134     -  rep_origin     M13 ori (fragment): M13 bacteriophage origin of replication; arrow indicates direction of (+) strand synthesis
    155..311     -  CDS            lacZα (fragment): LacZα fragment of β-galactosidase; lacZ fragment
    320..338     +  promoter       T7 promoter: promoter for bacteriophage T7 RNA polymerase
    407..1189    +  CDS            SmR: aminoglycoside adenylyltransferase (Murphy, 1985); aadA; confers resistance to spectinomycin and streptomycin
   1244..1954    +  CDS            &alpha;GFP: &alpha;GFP is a basic (constitutively fluorescent) long stokes shift fluorescent protein published in 1996, derived from Aequorea victoria.
   2007..2054    -  CDS            lacI (fragment): lac repressor; lacI; The lac repressor binds to the lac operator to inhibit transcription in E. coli. This inhibition can be relieved by adding lactose or isopropyl-β-D-thiogalactopyranoside (IPTG).
   2091..2131    -  rep_origin     RSF ori (fragment): Plasmids containing the RSF 1030 origin of replication can be propagated in E. coli cells that contain additional plasmids with compatible origins.
   2209..2797    -  rep_origin     ori: high-copy-number ColE1/pMB1/pBR322/pUC origin of replication
   2971..3765    -  CDS            NeoR/KanR: aminoglycoside phosphotransferase confers resistance to neomycin, kanamycin, and G418 (Geneticin®)
   3766..3870    -  promoter       AmpR promoter: bla
>Addgene plasmid #123562 | pMK-FLARE16-S aadA-GFP | addgene full sequence | sequence record 247995 | Addgene NGS Result
CTAAATTGTAAGCGTTAATATTTTGTTAAAATTCGCGTTAAATTTTTGTTAAATCAGCTCATTTTTTAAC
CAATAGGCCGAAATCGGCAAAATCCCTTATAAATCAAAAGAATAGACCGAGATAGGGTTGAGTGGCCGCT
ACAGGGCGCTCCCATTCGCCATTCAGGCTGCGCAACTGTTGGGAAGGGCGTTTCGGTGCGGGCCTCTTCG
CTATTACGCCAGCTGGCGAAAGGGGGATGTGCTGCAAGGCGATTAAGTTGGGTAACGCCAGGGTTTTCCC
AGTCACGACGTTGTAAAACGACGGCCAGTGAGCGCGACGTAATACGACTCACTATAGGGCGAATTGAAGG
AAGGCCGTCAAGGCCACGTGTCTTGTCCGCGGTACCGGTCTCAAATGGGGGCTAGCGAAGCGGTGATCGC
CGAAGTATCGACTCAACTATCAGAGGTAGTTGGCGTCATCGAGCGCCATCTCGAACCGACGTTGCTGGCC
GTACATTTGTACGGCTCCGCAGTGGATGGCGGCCTGAAGCCACACAGTGATATTGATTTGCTGGTTACGG
TGACCGTAAGGCTTGATGAAACAACGCGGCGAGCTTTGATCAACGACCTTTTGGAAACTTCGGCTTCCCC
TGGAGAGAGCGAGATTCTCCGCGCTGTAGAAGTCACCATTGTTGTGCACGACGACATCATTCCGTGGCGT
TATCCAGCTAAGCGCGAACTGCAATTTGGAGAATGGCAGCGCAATGACATTCTTGCAGGTATCTTCGAGC
CAGCCACGATCGACATTGATCTGGCTATCTTGCTGACAAAAGCAAGAGAACATAGCGTTGCCTTGGTAGG
TCCAGCGGCGGAGGAACTCTTTGATCCGGTTCCTGAACAGGATCTATTTGAGGCGCTAAATGAAACCTTA
ACGCTATGGAACTCGCCGCCCGACTGGGCTGGCGATGAGCGAAATGTAGTGCTTACGTTGTCCCGCATTT
GGTACAGCGCAGTAACCGGCAAAATCGCGCCGAAGGATGTCGCTGCCGACTGGGCAATGGAGCGCCTGCC
GGCCCAGTATCAGCCCGTCATACTTGAAGCTAGACAGGCTTATCTTGGACAAGAAGAAGATCGCTTGGCC
TCGCGCGCAGATCAGTTGGAAGAATTTGTCCACTACGTGAAAGGCGAGATCACCAAGGTAGTGGGCAAAG
AACTTGTTGAAGGAAAATTGGAGCTAGTAGAAGGTCTTAAAGTCGCCATGGCTAGTAAAGGAGAAGAACT
TTTCACTGGAGTTGTCCCAATTCTTGTTGAATTAGATGGTGATGTTAATGGGCACAAATTTTCTGTCAGT
GGAGAGGGTGAAGGTGATGCAACATACGGAAAACTTACCCTTAAATTTATTTGCACTACTGGAAAACTAC
CTGTTCCTTGGCCAACACTTGTCACTACTTTCTCTTATGGTGTTCAATGCTTTTCAAGATACCCAGATCA
TATGAAGCGGCACGACTTCTTCAAGAGCGCCATGCCTGAGGGATACGTGCAGGAGAGGACCATCTCTTTC
AAGGACGACGGGAACTACAAGACACGTGCTGAAGTCAAGTTTGAGGGAGACACCCTCGTCAACAGGATCG
AGCTTAAGGGAATCGATTTCAAGGAGGACGGAAACATCCTCGGCCACAAGTTGGAATACAACTACAACTC
CCACAACGTATACATCACGGCAGACAAACAAAAGAATGGAATCAAAGCTAACTTCAAAATTAGACACAAC
ATTGAAGATGGAAGCGTTCAACTAGCAGACCATTATCAACAAAATACTCCAATTGGCGATGGCCCTGTCC
TTTTACCAGACAACCATTACCTGTCCACACAATCTGCCCTTTCGAAAGATCCCAACGAAAAGAGAGATCA
CATGGTCCTTCTTGAGTTTGTAACAGCTGCTGGGATTACACATGGCATGGATGAACTATACAAATAAGCT
TTGAGACCGAGCTCGGAGCACAAGACTGGCCTCATGGGCCTTCCTTTCACTGCCCGCTTTCCAGTCGGGA
AACCTGTCGTGCCAGCTGCATTAACATGGTCATAGCTGTTTCCTTGCGTATTGGGCGCTCTCCGCTTCCT
CGCTCACTGACTCGCTGCGCTCGGTCGTTCGGGTAAAGCCTGGGGTGCCTAATGAGCAAAAGGCCAGCAA
AAGGCCAGGAACCGTAAAAAGGCCGCGTTGCTGGCGTTTTTCCATAGGCTCCGCCCCCCTGACGAGCATC
ACAAAAATCGACGCTCAAGTCAGAGGTGGCGAAACCCGACAGGACTATAAAGATACCAGGCGTTTCCCCC
TGGAAGCTCCCTCGTGCGCTCTCCTGTTCCGACCCTGCCGCTTACCGGATACCTGTCCGCCTTTCTCCCT
TCGGGAAGCGTGGCGCTTTCTCATAGCTCACGCTGTAGGTATCTCAGTTCGGTGTAGGTCGTTCGCTCCA
AGCTGGGCTGTGTGCACGAACCCCCCGTTCAGCCCGACCGCTGCGCCTTATCCGGTAACTATCGTCTTGA
GTCCAACCCGGTAAGACACGACTTATCGCCACTGGCAGCAGCCACTGGTAACAGGATTAGCAGAGCGAGG
TATGTAGGCGGTGCTACAGAGTTCTTGAAGTGGTGGCCTAACTACGGCTACACTAGAAGAACAGTATTTG
GTATCTGCGCTCTGCTGAAGCCAGTTACCTTCGGAAAAAGAGTTGGTAGCTCTTGATCCGGCAAACAAAC
CACCGCTGGTAGCGGTGGTTTTTTTGTTTGCAAGCAGCAGATTACGCGCAGAAAAAAAGGATCTCAAGAA
GATCCTTTGATCTTTTCTACGGGGTCTGACGCTCAGTGGAACGAAAACTCACGTTAAGGGATTTTGGTCA
TGAGATTATCAAAAAGGATCTTCACCTAGATCCTTTTAAATTAAAAATGAAGTTTTAAATCAATCTAAAG
TATATATGAGTAAACTTGGTCTGACAGTTATTAGAAAAATTCATCCAGCAGACGATAAAACGCAATACGC
TGGCTATCCGGTGCCGCAATGCCATACAGCACCAGAAAACGATCCGCCCATTCGCCGCCCAGTTCTTCCG
CAATATCACGGGTGGCCAGCGCAATATCCTGATAACGATCCGCCACGCCCAGACGGCCGCAATCAATAAA
GCCGCTAAAACGGCCATTTTCCACCATAATGTTCGGCAGGCACGCATCACCATGGGTCACCACCAGATCT
TCGCCATCCGGCATGCTCGCTTTCAGACGCGCAAACAGCTCTGCCGGTGCCAGGCCCTGATGTTCTTCAT
CCAGATCATCCTGATCCACCAGGCCCGCTTCCATACGGGTACGCGCACGTTCAATACGATGTTTCGCCTG
ATGATCAAACGGACAGGTCGCCGGGTCCAGGGTATGCAGACGACGCATGGCATCCGCCATAATGCTCACT
TTTTCTGCCGGCGCCAGATGGCTAGACAGCAGATCCTGACCCGGCACTTCGCCCAGCAGCAGCCAATCAC
GGCCCGCTTCGGTCACCACATCCAGCACCGCCGCACACGGAACACCGGTGGTGGCCAGCCAGCTCAGACG
CGCCGCTTCATCCTGCAGCTCGTTCAGCGCACCGCTCAGATCGGTTTTCACAAACAGCACCGGACGACCC
TGCGCGCTCAGACGAAACACCGCCGCATCAGAGCAGCCAATGGTCTGCTGCGCCCAATCATAGCCAAACA
GACGTTCCACCCACGCTGCCGGGCTACCCGCATGCAGGCCATCCTGTTCAATCATACTCTTCCTTTTTCA
ATATTATTGAAGCATTTATCAGGGTTATTGTCTCATGAGCGGATACATATTTGAATGTATTTAGAAAAAT
AAACAAATAGGGGTTCCGCGCACATTTCCCCGAAAAGTGCCAC
