>Addgene plasmid #123562 | pMK-FLARE16-S aadA-GFP | depositor partial sequence | sequence record 235747 | FLARE16-S aadA-GFP
ATGGGGGCTAGCGAAGCGGTGATCGCCGAAGTATCGACTCAACTATCAGAGGTAGTTGGCGTCATCGAGC
GCCATCTCGAACCGACGTTGCTGGCCGTACATTTGTACGGCTCCGCAGTGGATGGCGGCCTGAAGCCACA
CAGTGATATTGATTTGCTGGTTACGGTGACCGTAAGGCTTGATGAAACAACGCGGCGAGCTTTGATCAAC
GACCTTTTGGAAACTTCGGCTTCCCCTGGAGAGAGCGAGATTCTCCGCGCTGTAGAAGTCACCATTGTTG
TGCACGACGACATCATTCCGTGGCGTTATCCAGCTAAGCGCGAACTGCAATTTGGAGAATGGCAGCGCAA
TGACATTCTTGCAGGTATCTTCGAGCCAGCCACGATCGACATTGATCTGGCTATCTTGCTGACAAAAGCA
AGAGAACATAGCGTTGCCTTGGTAGGTCCAGCGGCGGAGGAACTCTTTGATCCGGTTCCTGAACAGGATC
TATTTGAGGCGCTAAATGAAACCTTAACGCTATGGAACTCGCCGCCCGACTGGGCTGGCGATGAGCGAAA
TGTAGTGCTTACGTTGTCCCGCATTTGGTACAGCGCAGTAACCGGCAAAATCGCGCCGAAGGATGTCGCT
GCCGACTGGGCAATGGAGCGCCTGCCGGCCCAGTATCAGCCCGTCATACTTGAAGCTAGACAGGCTTATC
TTGGACAAGAAGAAGATCGCTTGGCCTCGCGCGCAGATCAGTTGGAAGAATTTGTCCACTACGTGAAAGG
CGAGATCACCAAGGTAGTGGGCAAAGAACTTGTTGAAGGAAAATTGGAGCTAGTAGAAGGTCTTAAAGTC
GCCATGGCTAGTAAAGGAGAAGAACTTTTCACTGGAGTTGTCCCAATTCTTGTTGAATTAGATGGTGATG
TTAATGGGCACAAATTTTCTGTCAGTGGAGAGGGTGAAGGTGATGCAACATACGGAAAACTTACCCTTAA
ATTTATTTGCACTACTGGAAAACTACCTGTTCCTTGGCCAACACTTGTCACTACTTTCTCTTATGGTGTT
CAATGCTTTTCAAGATACCCAGATCATATGAAGCGGCACGACTTCTTCAAGAGCGCCATGCCTGAGGGAT
ACGTGCAGGAGAGGACCATCTCTTTCAAGGACGACGGGAACTACAAGACACGTGCTGAAGTCAAGTTTGA
GGGAGACACCCTCGTCAACAGGATCGAGCTTAAGGGAATCGATTTCAAGGAGGACGGAAACATCCTCGGC
CACAAGTTGGAATACAACTACAACTCCCACAACGTATACATCACGGCAGACAAACAAAAGAATGGAATCA
AAGCTAACTTCAAAATTAGACACAACATTGAAGATGGAAGCGTTCAACTAGCAGACCATTATCAACAAAA
TACTCCAATTGGCGATGGCCCTGTCCTTTTACCAGACAACCATTACCTGTCCACACAATCTGCCCTTTCG
AAAGATCCCAACGAAAAGAGAGATCACATGGTCCTTCTTGAGTTTGTAACAGCTGCTGGGATTACACATG
GCATGGATGAACTATACAAATAA
